Addgene plasmid #121956: pUC19-U6-AmsgRNA
Purpose: Mammalian expression, Genome editing, gRNA scaffold
Depositing lab: Wei Li. Depositing organization: Institute of Zoology, Chinese Academy of Sciences. Publication: Repurposing CRISPR-Cas12b for mammalian genome engineering. Teng F, Cui T, Feng G, Guo L, Xu K, Gao Q, Li T, Li J, Zhou Q, Li W. Cell Discov. 2018 Nov 27;4:63. doi: 10.1038/s41421-018-0069-3. eCollection 2018. PubMed 30510770.
Backbone
  Vector backbone: pUC19, BsaI site mutated
  Vector type: Mammalian Expression
Growth in bacteria
  Bacterial resistance: Ampicillin, 100 μg/mL
  Growth temperature: 37°C
  Growth strain: DH5alpha
  Copy number: High Copy
Gene/Insert
  Gene/Insert name: AmCas12b single chimeric gRNA (alt name: AmC2c1 single chimeric gRNA)
  gRNA/shRNA sequence: GGAATTGCCGATCTATAGGACGGCAGATTCAACGGGATGTGCCAATGCACTCTTTCCAGGAGTGAACACCCCGTTGGCTTCAACATGATCGCCCGCTCAACGGTCCGATGTCGGATCGTTGAGCGGGCGATCTGAGAAGTGGCAC
  Species: Synthetic
  Cloning method: Ligation Independent Cloning
Terms and licenses: Academic/Nonprofit Terms; Industry Terms: Not Available to Industry
How to cite: pUC19-U6-AmsgRNA was a gift from Wei Li (Addgene plasmid # 121956 ; http://n2t.net/addgene:121956 ; RRID:Addgene_121956)
