[The description below was written by a language model from this plasmid's Addgene catalogue record and pLannotate feature annotations shown in this document.]
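Description:
pUC19-U6-AmsgRNA is a small (about 3.1 kb) guide RNA expression plasmid built on a pUC19 backbone in which the native BsaI site has been mutated. It is catalogued as a mammalian expression vector for genome editing. In E. coli it replicates at high copy from the ColE1/pUC-type origin and is selected with ampicillin through the β-lactamase gene and its own promoter. It has no mammalian selection marker or reporter, so it is suited to transient delivery alongside other components.

The payload is a human U6 promoter, an RNA polymerase III promoter commonly used to produce short, defined, non-polyadenylated transcripts, placed within the former lacZα/multiple cloning region of pUC19. It drives the synthetic single chimeric guide RNA scaffold for AmCas12b (also called AmC2c1). The scaffold itself is not annotated in the feature tables, but it presumably occupies the unannotated stretch between the U6 promoter and the residual lac operator/promoter elements. Removal of the backbone BsaI site suggests that target-specific spacers are meant to be inserted by type IIS cloning, although the record does not describe the cloning site. The remaining annotations (lacZα, lacI, rop and bom fragments, lac promoter/operator, CAP site) are pUC19 backbone remnants with no role in the design.

The two feature tables, from the depositor sequence and the repository's sequencing result, are the same length and list the same features, differing only in their numbering start point. The plasmid encodes no nuclease, so it would be paired with a separate AmCas12b expression construct to test or apply Cas12b-based editing in mammalian cells.
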