Features (pLannotate 1.2.2; 11 found; start..end, strand, type, name):
    137..236     +  misc_feature   bom (fragment): basis of mobility region from pBR322
    242..399     -  CDS            lacZα (fragment): LacZα fragment of β-galactosidase; lacZ fragment
    402..642     +  promoter       U6 promoter: RNA polymerase III promoter for human U6 snRNA
    869..885     -  protein_bind   lac operator: The lac repressor binds to the lac operator to inhibit transcription in E. coli. This inhibition can be relieved by adding lactose or isopropyl-β-D-thiogalactopyranoside (IPTG). lac repressor encoded by lacI
    893..923     -  promoter       lac promoter: promoter for the E. coli lac operon
    938..959     -  protein_bind   CAP binding site: CAP binding activates transcription in the presence of cAMP. E. coli catabolite activator protein
    972..1064    -  CDS            lacI (fragment): lac repressor; lacI; The lac repressor binds to the lac operator to inhibit transcription in E. coli. This inhibition can be relieved by adding lactose or isopropyl-β-D-thiogalactopyranoside (IPTG).
   1247..1835    -  rep_origin     ori: high-copy-number ColE1/pMB1/pBR322/pUC origin of replication
   2006..2866    -  CDS            AmpR: β-lactamase; bla; confers resistance to ampicillin, carbenicillin, and related antibiotics
   2867..2971    -  promoter       AmpR promoter: bla
   3066..35      +  CDS            rop (fragment) (across the origin): Rop protein, which maintains plasmids at low copy number; rop
>Addgene plasmid #121956 | pUC19-U6-AmsgRNA | depositor full sequence | sequence record 232180 | pUC19-U6-AmsgRNA sequence 3066 bps
TCGCGCGTTTCGGTGATGACGGTGAAAACCTCTGACACATGCAGCTCCCGGAGACGGTCACAGCTTGTCT
GTAAGCGGATGCCGGGAGCAGACAAGCCCGTCAGGGCGCGTCAGCGGGTGTTGGCGGGTGTCGGGGCTGG
CTTAACTATGCGGCATCAGAGCAGATTGTACTGAGAGTGCACCATATGCGGTGTGAAATACCGCACAGAT
GCGTAAGGAGAAAATACCGCATCAGGCGCCATTCGCCATTCAGGCTGCGCAACTGTTGGGAAGGGCGATC
GGTGCGGGCCTCTTCGCTATTACGCCAGCTGGCGAAAGGGGGATGTGCTGCAAGGCGATTAAGTTGGGTA
ACGCCAGGGTTTTCCCAGTCACGACGTTGTAAAACGACGGCCAGTGAATTCGAGGGCCTATTTCCCATGA
TTCCTTCATATTTGCATATACGATACAAGGCTGTTAGAGAGATAATTGGAATTAATTTGACTGTAAACAC
AAAGATATTAGTACAAAATACGTGACGTAGAAAGTAATAATTTCTTGGGTAGTTTGCAGTTTTAAAATTA
TGTTTTAAAATGGACTATCATATGCTTACCGTAACTTGAAAGTATTTCGATTTCTTGGCTTTATATATCT
TGTGGAAAGGACGAAACACCGGGGAATTGCCGATCTATAGGACGGCAGATTCAACGGGATGTGCCAATGC
ACTCTTTCCAGGAGTGAACACCCCGTTGGCTTCAACATGATCGCCCGCTCAACGGTCCGATGTCGGATCG
TTGAGCGGGCGATCTGAGAAGTGGCACAGAGACCGAGAGAGGGTCTCATTTTTTTTAAGCTTGGCGTAAT
CATGGTCATAGCTGTTTCCTGTGTGAAATTGTTATCCGCTCACAATTCCACACAACATACGAGCCGGAAG
CATAAAGTGTAAAGCCTGGGGTGCCTAATGAGTGAGCTAACTCACATTAATTGCGTTGCGCTCACTGCCC
GCTTTCCAGTCGGGAAACCTGTCGTGCCAGCTGCATTAATGAATCGGCCAACGCGCGGGGAGAGGCGGTT
TGCGTATTGGGCGCTCTTCCGCTTCCTCGCTCACTGACTCGCTGCGCTCGGTCGTTCGGCTGCGGCGAGC
GGTATCAGCTCACTCAAAGGCGGTAATACGGTTATCCACAGAATCAGGGGATAACGCAGGAAAGAACATG
TGAGCAAAAGGCCAGCAAAAGGCCAGGAACCGTAAAAAGGCCGCGTTGCTGGCGTTTTTCCATAGGCTCC
GCCCCCCTGACGAGCATCACAAAAATCGACGCTCAAGTCAGAGGTGGCGAAACCCGACAGGACTATAAAG
ATACCAGGCGTTTCCCCCTGGAAGCTCCCTCGTGCGCTCTCCTGTTCCGACCCTGCCGCTTACCGGATAC
CTGTCCGCCTTTCTCCCTTCGGGAAGCGTGGCGCTTTCTCATAGCTCACGCTGTAGGTATCTCAGTTCGG
TGTAGGTCGTTCGCTCCAAGCTGGGCTGTGTGCACGAACCCCCCGTTCAGCCCGACCGCTGCGCCTTATC
CGGTAACTATCGTCTTGAGTCCAACCCGGTAAGACACGACTTATCGCCACTGGCAGCAGCCACTGGTAAC
AGGATTAGCAGAGCGAGGTATGTAGGCGGTGCTACAGAGTTCTTGAAGTGGTGGCCTAACTACGGCTACA
CTAGAAGAACAGTATTTGGTATCTGCGCTCTGCTGAAGCCAGTTACCTTCGGAAAAAGAGTTGGTAGCTC
TTGATCCGGCAAACAAACCACCGCTGGTAGCGGTGGTTTTTTTGTTTGCAAGCAGCAGATTACGCGCAGA
AAAAAAGGATCTCAAGAAGATCCTTTGATCTTTTCTACGGGGTCTGACGCTCAGTGGAACGAAAACTCAC
GTTAAGGGATTTTGGTCATGAGATTATCAAAAAGGATCTTCACCTAGATCCTTTTAAATTAAAAATGAAG
TTTTAAATCAATCTAAAGTATATATGAGTAAACTTGGTCTGACAGTTACCAATGCTTAATCAGTGAGGCA
CCTATCTCAGCGATCTGTCTATTTCGTTCATCCATAGTTGCCTGACTCCCCGTCGTGTAGATAACTACGA
TACGGGAGGGCTTACCATCTGGCCCCAGTGCTGCAATGATACCGCGTGAGCCACGCTCACCGGCTCCAGA
TTTATCAGCAATAAACCAGCCAGCCGGAAGGGCCGAGCGCAGAAGTGGTCCTGCAACTTTATCCGCCTCC
ATCCAGTCTATTAATTGTTGCCGGGAAGCTAGAGTAAGTAGTTCGCCAGTTAATAGTTTGCGCAACGTTG
TTGCCATTGCTACAGGCATCGTGGTGTCACGCTCGTCGTTTGGTATGGCTTCATTCAGCTCCGGTTCCCA
ACGATCAAGGCGAGTTACATGATCCCCCATGTTGTGCAAAAAAGCGGTTAGCTCCTTCGGTCCTCCGATC
GTTGTCAGAAGTAAGTTGGCCGCAGTGTTATCACTCATGGTTATGGCAGCACTGCATAATTCTCTTACTG
TCATGCCATCCGTAAGATGCTTTTCTGTGACTGGTGAGTACTCAACCAAGTCATTCTGAGAATAGTGTAT
GCGGCGACCGAGTTGCTCTTGCCCGGCGTCAATACGGGATAATACCGCGCCACATAGCAGAACTTTAAAA
GTGCTCATCATTGGAAAACGTTCTTCGGGGCGAAAACTCTCAAGGATCTTACCGCTGTTGAGATCCAGTT
CGATGTAACCCACTCGTGCACCCAACTGATCTTCAGCATCTTTTACTTTCACCAGCGTTTCTGGGTGAGC
AAAAACAGGAAGGCAAAATGCCGCAAAAAAGGGAATAAGGGCGACACGGAAATGTTGAATACTCATACTC
TTCCTTTTTCAATATTATTGAAGCATTTATCAGGGTTATTGTCTCATGAGCGGATACATATTTGAATGTA
TTTAGAAAAATAAACAAATAGGGGTTCCGCGCACATTTCCCCGAAAAGTGCCACCTGACGTCTAAGAAAC
CATTATTATCATGACATTAACCTATAAAAATAGGCGTATCACGAGGCCCTTTCGTC
