Features (pLannotate 1.2.2; 11 found; start..end, strand, type, name):
     93..333     +  promoter       U6 promoter: RNA polymerase III promoter for human U6 snRNA
    560..576     -  protein_bind   lac operator: The lac repressor binds to the lac operator to inhibit transcription in E. coli. This inhibition can be relieved by adding lactose or isopropyl-β-D-thiogalactopyranoside (IPTG). lac repressor encoded by lacI
    584..614     -  promoter       lac promoter: promoter for the E. coli lac operon
    629..650     -  protein_bind   CAP binding site: CAP binding activates transcription in the presence of cAMP. E. coli catabolite activator protein
    663..755     -  CDS            lacI (fragment): lac repressor; lacI; The lac repressor binds to the lac operator to inhibit transcription in E. coli. This inhibition can be relieved by adding lactose or isopropyl-β-D-thiogalactopyranoside (IPTG).
    938..1526    -  rep_origin     ori: high-copy-number ColE1/pMB1/pBR322/pUC origin of replication
   1697..2557    -  CDS            AmpR: β-lactamase; bla; confers resistance to ampicillin, carbenicillin, and related antibiotics
   2558..2662    -  promoter       AmpR promoter: bla
   2757..2792    +  CDS            rop (fragment): Rop protein, which maintains plasmids at low copy number; rop
   2894..2993    +  misc_feature   bom (fragment): basis of mobility region from pBR322
   2999..90      -  CDS            lacZα (fragment) (across the origin): LacZα fragment of β-galactosidase; lacZ fragment
>Addgene plasmid #121956 | pUC19-U6-AmsgRNA | addgene full sequence | sequence record 235351 | Addgene NGS Result
TGGCGAAAGGGGGATGTGCTGCAAGGCGATTAAGTTGGGTAACGCCAGGGTTTTCCCAGTCACGACGTTG
TAAAACGACGGCCAGTGAATTCGAGGGCCTATTTCCCATGATTCCTTCATATTTGCATATACGATACAAG
GCTGTTAGAGAGATAATTGGAATTAATTTGACTGTAAACACAAAGATATTAGTACAAAATACGTGACGTA
GAAAGTAATAATTTCTTGGGTAGTTTGCAGTTTTAAAATTATGTTTTAAAATGGACTATCATATGCTTAC
CGTAACTTGAAAGTATTTCGATTTCTTGGCTTTATATATCTTGTGGAAAGGACGAAACACCGGGGAATTG
CCGATCTATAGGACGGCAGATTCAACGGGATGTGCCAATGCACTCTTTCCAGGAGTGAACACCCCGTTGG
CTTCAACATGATCGCCCGCTCAACGGTCCGATGTCGGATCGTTGAGCGGGCGATCTGAGAAGTGGCACAG
AGACCGAGAGAGGGTCTCATTTTTTTTAAGCTTGGCGTAATCATGGTCATAGCTGTTTCCTGTGTGAAAT
TGTTATCCGCTCACAATTCCACACAACATACGAGCCGGAAGCATAAAGTGTAAAGCCTGGGGTGCCTAAT
GAGTGAGCTAACTCACATTAATTGCGTTGCGCTCACTGCCCGCTTTCCAGTCGGGAAACCTGTCGTGCCA
GCTGCATTAATGAATCGGCCAACGCGCGGGGAGAGGCGGTTTGCGTATTGGGCGCTCTTCCGCTTCCTCG
CTCACTGACTCGCTGCGCTCGGTCGTTCGGCTGCGGCGAGCGGTATCAGCTCACTCAAAGGCGGTAATAC
GGTTATCCACAGAATCAGGGGATAACGCAGGAAAGAACATGTGAGCAAAAGGCCAGCAAAAGGCCAGGAA
CCGTAAAAAGGCCGCGTTGCTGGCGTTTTTCCATAGGCTCCGCCCCCCTGACGAGCATCACAAAAATCGA
CGCTCAAGTCAGAGGTGGCGAAACCCGACAGGACTATAAAGATACCAGGCGTTTCCCCCTGGAAGCTCCC
TCGTGCGCTCTCCTGTTCCGACCCTGCCGCTTACCGGATACCTGTCCGCCTTTCTCCCTTCGGGAAGCGT
GGCGCTTTCTCATAGCTCACGCTGTAGGTATCTCAGTTCGGTGTAGGTCGTTCGCTCCAAGCTGGGCTGT
GTGCACGAACCCCCCGTTCAGCCCGACCGCTGCGCCTTATCCGGTAACTATCGTCTTGAGTCCAACCCGG
TAAGACACGACTTATCGCCACTGGCAGCAGCCACTGGTAACAGGATTAGCAGAGCGAGGTATGTAGGCGG
TGCTACAGAGTTCTTGAAGTGGTGGCCTAACTACGGCTACACTAGAAGAACAGTATTTGGTATCTGCGCT
CTGCTGAAGCCAGTTACCTTCGGAAAAAGAGTTGGTAGCTCTTGATCCGGCAAACAAACCACCGCTGGTA
GCGGTGGTTTTTTTGTTTGCAAGCAGCAGATTACGCGCAGAAAAAAAGGATCTCAAGAAGATCCTTTGAT
CTTTTCTACGGGGTCTGACGCTCAGTGGAACGAAAACTCACGTTAAGGGATTTTGGTCATGAGATTATCA
AAAAGGATCTTCACCTAGATCCTTTTAAATTAAAAATGAAGTTTTAAATCAATCTAAAGTATATATGAGT
AAACTTGGTCTGACAGTTACCAATGCTTAATCAGTGAGGCACCTATCTCAGCGATCTGTCTATTTCGTTC
ATCCATAGTTGCCTGACTCCCCGTCGTGTAGATAACTACGATACGGGAGGGCTTACCATCTGGCCCCAGT
GCTGCAATGATACCGCGAGAGCCACGCTCACCGGCTCCAGATTTATCAGCAATAAACCAGCCAGCCGGAA
GGGCCGAGCGCAGAAGTGGTCCTGCAACTTTATCCGCCTCCATCCAGTCTATTAATTGTTGCCGGGAAGC
TAGAGTAAGTAGTTCGCCAGTTAATAGTTTGCGCAACGTTGTTGCCATTGCTACAGGCATCGTGGTGTCA
CGCTCGTCGTTTGGTATGGCTTCATTCAGCTCCGGTTCCCAACGATCAAGGCGAGTTACATGATCCCCCA
TGTTGTGCAAAAAAGCGGTTAGCTCCTTCGGTCCTCCGATCGTTGTCAGAAGTAAGTTGGCCGCAGTGTT
ATCACTCATGGTTATGGCAGCACTGCATAATTCTCTTACTGTCATGCCATCCGTAAGATGCTTTTCTGTG
ACTGGTGAGTACTCAACCAAGTCATTCTGAGAATAGTGTATGCGGCGACCGAGTTGCTCTTGCCCGGCGT
CAATACGGGATAATACCGCGCCACATAGCAGAACTTTAAAAGTGCTCATCATTGGAAAACGTTCTTCGGG
GCGAAAACTCTCAAGGATCTTACCGCTGTTGAGATCCAGTTCGATGTAACCCACTCGTGCACCCAACTGA
TCTTCAGCATCTTTTACTTTCACCAGCGTTTCTGGGTGAGCAAAAACAGGAAGGCAAAATGCCGCAAAAA
AGGGAATAAGGGCGACACGGAAATGTTGAATACTCATACTCTTCCTTTTTCAATATTATTGAAGCATTTA
TCAGGGTTATTGTCTCATGAGCGGATACATATTTGAATGTATTTAGAAAAATAAACAAATAGGGGTTCCG
CGCACATTTCCCCGAAAAGTGCCACCTGACGTCTAAGAAACCATTATTATCATGACATTAACCTATAAAA
ATAGGCGTATCACGAGGCCCTTTCGTCTCGCGCGTTTCGGTGATGACGGTGAAAACCTCTGACACATGCA
GCTCCCGGAGACGGTCACAGCTTGTCTGTAAGCGGATGCCGGGAGCAGACAAGCCCGTCAGGGCGCGTCA
GCGGGTGTTGGCGGGTGTCGGGGCTGGCTTAACTATGCGGCATCAGAGCAGATTGTACTGAGAGTGCACC
ATATGCGGTGTGAAATACCGCACAGATGCGTAAGGAGAAAATACCGCATCAGGCGCCATTCGCCATTCAG
GCTGCGCAACTGTTGGGAAGGGCGATCGGTGCGGGCCTCTTCGCTATTACGCCAGC
